>Addgene plasmid #78824 | pEGFP-N2-RIPK3 2KR(89,501) | addgene partial sequence | sequence record 149834 | CMV-F 5'-CGCAAATGGGCGGTAGGCGTG-3'
CTGGTTAGTGAACCGTCAGATCCGCTAGCGCTACCGGACTCAGATCTCGAGAATGTCGTGCGTCAAGTTA
TGGCCCAGCGGTGCCCCCGCCCCCTTGGTGTCCATCGAGGAACTGGAGAACCAGGAGCTCGTCGGCAAAG
GCGGGTTCGGCACAGTGTTCCGGGCGCAACATAGGAAGTGGGGCTACGATGTGGCGGTCAAGATCGTAAA
CTCGAAGGCGATATCCAGGGAGGTCAAGGCCATGGCAAGTCTGGATAACGAGTTTGTGCTGCGCCTAGAA
GGGGTTATCGAGAAGGTGAACTGGGACCAAGATCCCCGGCCGGCTCTGGTGACTAAATTCATGGAGAACG
GCTCCTTGTCGGGGCTGCTGCAGTCCCAGTGCCCTCGGCCCTGGCCGCTCCTTTGCCGCCTGCTGAAAGA
AGTGGTGCTTGGGATGTTTTACCTGCACGACCAGAACCCGGTGCTCCTGCACCGGGACCTCAAGCCATCC
AACGTCCTGCTGGACCCAGAGCTGCACGTCAAGCTGGCAGATTTTGGCCTGTCCACATTTCAGGGAGGCT
CACAGTCAGGGACAGGGTCCGGGGAGCCAGGGGGCACCCTGGGCTACTTGGCCCCAGAACTGTTTGTTAA
CGTAAACCGGAAGGCCTCCACAGCCAGTGACGTCTACAGCTTCGGGATCCTAATGTGGGCAGTGCTTGCT
GGAAGAGAAGTTGAGTTGCCAACCGAACCATCACTCGTGTACGAAGCAGTGTGCAACAGGCAGAACCGGC
CTTCATTGGCTGAGCTGCCCCAAGCCGGGCCTGAGACTCCCGGCTTAGAAGGACTGAAGGAGCTAATGCA
GCTCTGCTGGAGCAGTGAGCCCAAGGACAGACCCTCCTTCCAGGAATGCCTACAAAAACT
