>Addgene plasmid #78824 | pEGFP-N2-RIPK3 2KR(89,501) | addgene partial sequence | sequence record 149835 | EGFP-N 5'-CGTCGCCGTCCAGCTCGACCAG-3'
TCGCCCTTGCTACCATGGTGGCGACCGGCCGGTGGATCCCGGGCCCGCGGTACCGTCGACTGCAGAATTC
TTTCCCGCTATGATTATACCAACCCTGTGGCCTGCTCCAGGCTTCAGGATCTCGAGGGCCTTCTTGCGAA
CCTACTGGTGGGGGGTGCTGCAAGCCCCTCCCCTTGCCCGAAGGTGCCAAGCCCCATGTGGGCAAGGCAG
TTGTCTGTTGCATAGTCAAGTAGTTGTTGTCTCCAACTTGCACCCCAGAGCAGTTGTATATGTTAACGAG
CGGTCGCCCTGTTACTGGATTTGGCTCCGGGGTCCTGCAGGACCAGTTCATGCCTTGTCTCTCAGCCCCC
TGATTCCCTCGGGGTCCAGGACTTGGTGTTCCAGTTGAGGTAGGGCTGGGCATCTGGTTTCTGAAAGTTG
AGGTCTCTGGAGTCTGGGGAGGTTGGGCCATCGAATCTGAAGATGTGCCTGCTGTCCAGGCTTGTGGAAC
CTGCTCCTCTTGTGCCCTGCTCCTCTTGGTAAGGCTCGGGCATTTTTTAGGAACAGAGCTGGGAGGCTCC
TCTAGATTCAGTTTGTTTAGCCACTCAGAAACCATGACATCATTACGAGAGTGCTGGTTTTCTATGGTTC
TCCTAAAGCCATCCATTTCTGTCCCTCCTTGGCCTGACTCTGGGATAGAAAATCTCCTATTGCTGCTCCT
GAGCTGAGACAGGAAATCCTTTACCGTGGAGACAGCAGCATTCATATTGTTCTCCACCATCTGGAAGACT
TCATCAGTTT
