[The description below was written by a language model from this plasmid's Addgene catalogue record.]
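Description:
pEGFP-N2-RIPK3 2KR(89,501) is a mammalian expression plasmid built on the pEGFP-N2 backbone, a vector designed for fusing a protein of interest to the N-terminal side of enhanced GFP. It is maintained in E. coli as a high-copy plasmid under kanamycin selection. No feature table accompanies the record, so other backbone elements (origins of replication, polyadenylation signal, any mammalian selection cassette) are not itemised here, and the restriction sites used to insert the gene are recorded as unknown.

The insert is human RIPK3 (also called RIP3), the receptor-interacting serine/threonine kinase that acts as a core mediator of necroptosis. It carries two lysine-to-arginine substitutions, K89R and K501R, hence the "2KR" designation. Expression is driven by the CMV promoter, a strong constitutive promoter in most mammalian cell lines, and the coding sequence is joined in frame to the backbone-encoded GFP so that the fluorescent tag sits at the C terminus of RIPK3.

The stated purpose is to follow the subcellular localization of the RIPK3 2KR mutant in live mammalian cells by fluorescence imaging after transfection. Lysine-to-arginine changes preserve positive charge while removing potential ubiquitin acceptor sites. The associated study concerns ubiquitylation- and lysosome-dependent degradation of RIPK3, so this construct presumably serves as a ubiquitylation-site mutant for comparison with wild-type RIPK3-GFP, although the record does not explicitly describe the functional consequence of the two mutations.
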