Addgene plasmid #78824: pEGFP-N2-RIPK3 2KR(89,501)
Purpose: To detect localization of RIPK3 2KR(89,501) protein in live mammalian cells
Depositing lab: Jaewhan Song. Depositing organization: Yonsei University. Publication: CHIP controls necroptosis through ubiquitylation- and lysosome-dependent degradation of RIPK3. Seo J, Lee EW, Sung H, Seong D, Dondelinger Y, Shin J, Jeong M, Lee HK, Kim JH, Han SY, Lee C, Seong JK, Vandenabeele P, Song J. Nat Cell Biol. 2016 Mar;18(3):291-302. doi: 10.1038/ncb3314. Epub 2016 Feb 22. PubMed 26900751.
Backbone
  Vector backbone: pEGFP-N2
  Vector type: Mammalian Expression
Growth in bacteria
  Bacterial resistance: Kanamycin, 50 μg/mL
  Growth temperature: 37°C
  Growth strain: DH5alpha
  Copy number: High Copy
Gene/Insert
  Gene/Insert name: RIPK3
  Species: H. sapiens (human)
  Mutation: K89R, K501R
  Entrez Gene: RIPK3 (a.k.a. RIP3)
  Promoter: CMV
  Tag / fusion protein: GFP (C terminal on backbone)
  Cloning method: Restriction Enzyme; 5′ cloning site unknown (unknown if destroyed); 3′ cloning site unknown (unknown if destroyed)
  Sequencing primers: 5′ CMV-F; 3′ EGFP-N
Terms and licenses: Academic/Nonprofit Terms; Industry Terms: Not Available to Industry
How to cite: pEGFP-N2-RIPK3 2KR(89,501) was a gift from Jaewhan Song (Addgene plasmid # 78824 ; http://n2t.net/addgene:78824 ; RRID:Addgene_78824)
